Addgene plasmid #112762: pLJM1 Flag GFP 4E-BP1 Rheb15 CAAX
Purpose: express GFP-4EBP1-Rheb15(CAAX mutation)
Depositing lab: Roberto Zoncu. Depositing organization: University of California, Berkeley. Publication: A nutrient-induced affinity switch controls mTORC1 activation by its Rag GTPase-Ragulator lysosomal scaffold. Lawrence RE, Cho KF, Rappold R, Thrun A, Tofaute M, Kim DJ, Moldavski O, Hurley JH, Zoncu R. Nat Cell Biol. 2018 Sep;20(9):1052-1063. doi: 10.1038/s41556-018-0148-6. Epub 2018 Jul 30. PubMed 30061680.
Backbone
  Vector backbone: pLVX
  Vector type: Lentiviral
Growth in bacteria
  Bacterial resistance: Ampicillin, 100 μg/mL
  Growth temperature: 37°C
  Growth strain: NEB Stable
  Copy number: Unknown
Gene/Insert
  Gene/Insert name: Flag-GFP-4EBP1-Rheb15 (CAAX mutant)
  Species: H. sapiens (human)
  Mutation: CAAX mutation to prevent lipid localization
  Entrez Gene: EIF4EBP1 (a.k.a. 4E-BP1, 4EBP1, BP-1, PHAS-I)
  Tag / fusion protein: Rheb15(CAAX mutant) (C terminal on insert)
  Cloning method: Restriction Enzyme; 5′ cloning site Unknown (unknown if destroyed); 3′ cloning site Unknown (unknown if destroyed)
Terms and licenses: Academic/Nonprofit Terms; Industry Terms: Not Available to Industry
How to cite: pLJM1 Flag GFP 4E-BP1 Rheb15 CAAX was a gift from Roberto Zoncu (Addgene plasmid # 112762 ; http://n2t.net/addgene:112762 ; RRID:Addgene_112762)
