[The description below was written by a language model from this plasmid's Addgene catalogue record and pLannotate feature annotations shown in this document.]
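Description:
pLJM1 Flag GFP 4E-BP1 Rheb15 CAAX is a third-generation, self-inactivating HIV-1 lentiviral expression plasmid. The catalogue lists the backbone as pLVX, although the name and layout point to the pLJM1 family. It is propagated in E. coli through a high-copy ColE1/pUC origin with ampicillin resistance (bla), and it also carries an f1 ori and an SV40 origin. The viral genome is transcribed from an RSV promoter fused to a truncated 5' LTR. This is followed by the Ψ packaging signal, a gag fragment, the Rev response element for Rev-dependent nuclear export, and a cPPT/CTS element. It ends in a ΔU3 3' LTR, which inactivates LTR promoter activity after integration. Packaging functions are not encoded and must be supplied in trans.

The payload is driven by the CMV enhancer/promoter and encodes EGFP fused in frame to human 4E-BP1 (EIF4EBP1), the eIF4E-binding translational repressor whose phosphorylation state controls its release from eIF4E. According to the record, the fusion carries an N-terminal Flag tag and a C-terminal "Rheb15" segment with a mutated CAAX motif. Neither of these short elements is annotated in the feature table. The CAAX box normally directs lipid modification and membrane attachment, and the stated purpose of the mutation is to prevent lipid-dependent localization. The protein should therefore act as a non-membrane-targeted counterpart to a Rheb-tail-anchored version, plausibly as a control, though the record does not spell out this use. A downstream human PGK promoter drives puromycin N-acetyltransferase, which allows selection of stably transduced mammalian cells. The associated publication concerns nutrient-regulated mTORC1 activation at the lysosomal Rag GTPase–Ragulator scaffold.
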