Features (pLannotate 1.2.2; 29 found; start..end, strand, type, name):
    130..333     +  promoter       CMV promoter: human cytomegalovirus (CMV) immediate early promoter
    377..1093    +  CDS            EGFP: EGFP is a basic (constitutively fluorescent) green fluorescent protein published in 1996, derived from Aequorea victoria. It is reported to be a rapidly-maturing weak dimer with moderate acid sensitivity.
   1100..1453    +  CDS            EIF4EBP1: 4EBP1_HUMAN - Experimental evidence at protein level: Swiss-Prot protein existence level 1. Repressor of translation initiation that regulates EIF4E activity by preventing its assembly into the eIF4F complex: hypophosphorylated form competes with EIF4G1/EIF4G3 and strongly binds to EIF4E, leading to repress translation. In contrast, hyperphosphorylated form dissociates from EIF4E, allowing interaction between EIF4G1/EIF4G3 and EIF4E, leading to initiation of translation. Mediates the regulation of protein translation by hormones, growth factors and other stimuli that signal through the MAP kin
   1717..1834    +  misc_feature   cPPT/CTS: central polypurine tract and central termination sequence of HIV-1
   1883..2393    +  promoter       hPGK promoter: human phosphoglycerate kinase 1 promoter
   2415..3014    +  CDS            PuroR: puromycin N-acetyltransferase; pac from Streptomyces alboniger; confers resistance to puromycin
   3057..3140    +  CDS            nef (fragment): NEF_HV1Z2 - Experimental evidence at protein level: Swiss-Prot protein existence level 1. Extracellular Nef protein targets CD4(+) T-lymphocytes for apoptosis by interacting with CXCR4 surface receptors. From Human immunodeficiency virus type 1 group M subtype D (isolate Z2/CDC-Z34) (HIV-1).
   3142..3375    +  LTR            3' LTR (ΔU3): self-inactivating 3' long terminal repeat (LTR) from HIV-1
   3447..3568    +  polyA_signal   SV40 poly(A) signal: SV40 polyadenylation signal
   3608..3743    +  rep_origin     SV40 ori: SV40 origin of replication
   3764..3782    -  promoter       T7 promoter: promoter for bacteriophage T7 RNA polymerase
   3790..3945    +  CDS            lacZα (fragment): LacZα fragment of β-galactosidase; lacZ fragment
   3950..4378    +  rep_origin     f1 ori (sequence partly withheld): f1 bacteriophage origin of replication; arrow indicates direction of (+) strand synthesis
   4431..4535    +  promoter       AmpR promoter: bla
   4536..5396    +  CDS            AmpR: β-lactamase; bla; confers resistance to ampicillin, carbenicillin, and related antibiotics
   5567..6155    +  rep_origin     ori: high-copy-number ColE1/pMB1/pBR322/pUC origin of replication
   6338..6430    +  CDS            lacI (fragment): lac repressor; lacI; The lac repressor binds to the lac operator to inhibit transcription in E. coli. This inhibition can be relieved by adding lactose or isopropyl-β-D-thiogalactopyranoside (IPTG).
   6443..6464    +  protein_bind   CAP binding site: CAP binding activates transcription in the presence of cAMP. E. coli catabolite activator protein
   6479..6509    +  promoter       lac promoter: promoter for the E. coli lac operon
   6517..6533    +  protein_bind   lac operator: The lac repressor binds to the lac operator to inhibit transcription in E. coli. This inhibition can be relieved by adding lactose or isopropyl-β-D-thiogalactopyranoside (IPTG). lac repressor encoded by lacI
   6578..6596    +  promoter       T3 promoter: promoter for bacteriophage T3 RNA polymerase
   6624..6850    +  promoter       RSV promoter: Rous sarcoma virus enhancer/promoter
   6851..7031    +  LTR            5' LTR (truncated): truncated 5' long terminal repeat (LTR) from HIV-1
   7078..7203    +  misc_feature   HIV-1 Ψ: packaging signal of human immunodeficiency virus type 1
   7187..7550    +  CDS            HIV-1 gag (fragment): gag protein from human immunodeficiency virus 1; gag
   7696..7929    +  misc_feature   RRE: The Rev response element (RRE) of HIV-1 allows for Rev-dependent mRNA export from the nucleus to the cytoplasm.
   8306..8406    +  CDS            Rev (fragment): human immunodeficiency virus 1 (HIV-1) Rev protein; rev; enhances nuclear export of unspliced and incompletely spliced viral mRNAs
   8456..4       +  promoter       U6 promoter (fragment) (across the origin): RNA polymerase III promoter for human U6 snRNA
   8630..129     +  enhancer       CMV enhancer (fragment) (across the origin): human cytomegalovirus immediate early enhancer; contains an 18-bp deletion relative to the standard CMV enhancer
>Addgene plasmid #112762 | pLJM1 Flag GFP 4E-BP1 Rheb15 CAAX | addgene full sequence | sequence record 225079 | Addgene NGS Result
ATGCCAAGTACGCCCCCTATTGACGTCAATGACGGTAAATGGCCCGCCTGGCATTATGCCCAGTACATGA
CCTTATGGGACTTTCCTACTTGGCAGTACATCTACGTATTAGTCATCGCTATTACCATGGTGATGCGGTT
TTGGCAGTACATCAATGGGCGTGGATAGCGGTTTGACTCACGGGGATTTCCAAGTCTCCACCCCATTGAC
GTCAATGGGAGTTTGTTTTGGCACCAAAATCAACGGGACTTTCCAAAATGTCGTAACAACTCCGCCCCAT
TGACGCAAATGGGCGGTAGGCGTGTACGGTGGGAGGTCTATATAAGCAGAGCTGGTTTAGTGAACCGTCA
GATCCGCTAGCGCTACCGGTGCCACCATGGTGAGCAAGGGCGAGGAGCTGTTCACCGGGGTGGTGCCCAT
CCTGGTCGAGCTGGACGGCGACGTAAACGGCCACAAGTTCAGCGTGTCCGGCGAGGGCGAGGGCGATGCC
ACCTACGGCAAGCTGACCCTGAAGTTCATCTGCACCACCGGCAAGCTGCCCGTGCCCTGGCCCACCCTCG
TGACCACCCTGACCTACGGCGTGCAGTGCTTCAGCCGCTACCCCGACCACATGAAGCAGCACGACTTCTT
CAAGTCCGCCATGCCCGAAGGCTACGTCCAGGAGCGCACCATCTTCTTCAAGGACGACGGCAACTACAAG
ACCCGCGCCGAGGTGAAGTTCGAGGGCGACACCCTGGTGAACCGCATCGAGCTGAAGGGCATCGACTTCA
AGGAGGACGGCAACATCCTGGGGCACAAGCTGGAGTACAACTACAACAGCCACAACGTCTATATCATGGC
CGACAAGCAGAAGAACGGCATCAAGGTGAACTTCAAGATCCGCCACAACATCGAGGACGGCAGCGTGCAG
CTCGCCGACCACTACCAGCAGAACACCCCCATCGGCGACGGCCCCGTGCTGCTGCCCGACAACCACTACC
TGAGCACCCAGTCCGCCCTGAGCAAAGACCCCAACGAGAAGCGCGATCACATGGTCCTGCTGGAGTTCGT
GACCGCCGCCGGGATCACTCTCGGCATGGACGAGCTGTACAAGTTCGAAATGTCCGGGGGCAGCAGCTGC
AGCCAGACCCCAAGCCGTGCAATCCCTGCAACTCGCCGGGTGGTGCTCGGTGACGGAGTGCAGCTCCCTC
CAGGTGACTACAGCACGACTCCAGGCGGCACGCTCTTCAGCACCACCCCGGGAGGTACCAGGATCATCTA
TGACCGGAAATTCCTGATGGAGTGTCGGAACTCACCTGTGACCAAAACACCCCCAAGGGATCTGCCCACC
ATTCCGGGGGTCACCAGCCCTTCCAGTGATGAGCCCCCCATGGAAGCCAGCCAGAGCCACCTGCGCAATA
GCCCAGAAGATAAGCGGGCGGGCGGTGAAGAGTCACAGTTTGAGATGGACATTGTCGACGACTACAAAGA
CGATGACGACAAGGGTGGTTCTGCCGGTGGCTCCGGTTCTGGCTCCAGCGGTGGCAGCTCTGGTGCGTCC
GGCACGGGTACTGCGGGTGGCACTGGCAGCGGTTCCGGTGGTGGTTCTGGCGGCGGTTCTGAAGGTGGCG
GCTCCGAAGGCGGCGGCATGGACGGGGCAGCTTCACAAGGCAAGTCTTCAAGCTCGGTGATGTAGGAATT
CTCGACCTCGAGACAAATGGCAGTATTCATCCACAATTTTAAAAGAAAAGGGGGGATTGGGGGGTACAGT
GCAGGGGAAAGAATAGTAGACATAATAGCAACAGACATACAAACTAAAGAATTACAAAAACAAATTACAA
AAATTCAAAATTTTCGGGTTTATTACAGGGACAGCAGAGATCCACTTTGGCCGCGGCTCGAGGGGGTTGG
GGTTGCGCCTTTTCCAAGGCAGCCCTGGGTTTGCGCAGGGACGCGGCTGCTCTGGGCGTGGTTCCGGGAA
ACGCAGCGGCGCCGACCCTGGGTCTCGCACATTCTTCACGTCCGTTCGCAGCGTCACCCGGATCTTCGCC
GCTACCCTTGTGGGCCCCCCGGCGACGCTTCCTGCTCCGCCCCTAAGTCGGGAAGGTTCCTTGCGGTTCG
CGGCGTGCCGGACGTGACAAACGGAAGCCGCACGTCTCACTAGTACCCTCGCAGACGGACAGCGCCAGGG
AGCAATGGCAGCGCGCCGACCGCGATGGGCTGTGGCCAATAGCGGCTGCTCAGCAGGGCGCGCCGAGAGC
AGCGGCCGGGAAGGGGCGGTGCGGGAGGCGGGGTGTGGGGCGGTAGTGTGGGCCCTGTTCCTGCCCGCGC
GGTGTTCCGCATTCTGCAAGCCTCCGGAGCGCACGTCGGCAGTCGGCTCCCTCGTTGACCGAATCACCGA
CCTCTCTCCCCAGGGGGATCCACCGGAGCTTACCATGACCGAGTACAAGCCCACGGTGCGCCTCGCCACC
CGCGACGACGTCCCCAGGGCCGTACGCACCCTCGCCGCCGCGTTCGCCGACTACCCCGCCACGCGCCACA
CCGTCGATCCGGACCGCCACATCGAGCGGGTCACCGAGCTGCAAGAACTCTTCCTCACGCGCGTCGGGCT
CGACATCGGCAAGGTGTGGGTCGCGGACGACGGCGCCGCGGTGGCGGTCTGGACCACGCCGGAGAGCGTC
GAAGCGGGGGCGGTGTTCGCCGAGATCGGCCCGCGCATGGCCGAGTTGAGCGGTTCCCGGCTGGCCGCGC
AGCAACAGATGGAAGGCCTCCTGGCGCCGCACCGGCCCAAGGAGCCCGCGTGGTTCCTGGCCACCGTCGG
CGTCTCGCCCGACCACCAGGGCAAGGGTCTGGGCAGCGCCGTCGTGCTCCCCGGAGTGGAGGCGGCCGAG
CGCGCCGGGGTGCCCGCCTTCCTGGAGACCTCCGCGCCCCGCAACCTCCCCTTCTACGAGCGGCTCGGCT
TCACCGTCACCGCCGACGTCGAGGTGCCCGAAGGACCGCGCACCTGGTGCATGACCCGCAAGCCCGGTGC
CTGACGCCCGCCCCACGACCCGCAGCGCCCGACCGAAAGGAGCGCACGACCCCATGCATCGGTACCTTTA
AGACCAATGACTTACAAGGCAGCTGTAGATCTTAGCCACTTTTTAAAAGAAAAGGGGGGACTGGAAGGGC
TAATTCACTCCCAACGAAGACAAGATCTGCTTTTTGCTTGTACTGGGTCTCTCTGGTTAGACCAGATCTG
AGCCTGGGAGCTCTCTGGCTAACTAGGGAACCCACTGCTTAAGCCTCAATAAAGCTTGCCTTGAGTGCTT
CAAGTAGTGTGTGCCCGTCTGTTGTGTGACTCTGGTAACTAGAGATCCCTCAGACCCTTTTAGTCAGTGT
GGAAAATCTCTAGCAGTAGTAGTTCATGTCATCTTATTATTCAGTATTTATAACTTGCAAAGAAATGAAT
ATCAGAGAGTGAGAGGAACTTGTTTATTGCAGCTTATAATGGTTACAAATAAAGCAATAGCATCACAAAT
TTCACAAATAAAGCATTTTTTTCACTGCATTCTAGTTGTGGTTTGTCCAAACTCATCAATGTATCTTATC
ATGTCTGGCTCTAGCTATCCCGCCCCTAACTCCGCCCATCCCGCCCCTAACTCCGCCCAGTTCCGCCCAT
TCTCCGCCCCATGGCTGACTAATTTTTTTTATTTATGCAGAGGCCGAGGCCGCCTCGGCCTCTGAGCTAT
TCCAGAAGTAGTGAGGAGGCTTTTTTGGAGGCCTAGGGACGTACCCAATTCGCCCTATAGTGAGTCGTAT
TACGCGCGCTCACTGGCCGTCGTTTTACAACGTCGTGACTGGGAAAACCCTGGCGTTACCCAACTTAATC
GCCTTGCAGCACATCCCCCTTTCGCCAGCTGGCGTAATAGCGAAGAGGCCCGCACCGATCGCCCTTCCCA
ACAGTTGCGCAGCCTGAATGGCGAATGGG
[124 nt withheld, positions 3950-4073]
C
[91 nt withheld, positions 4075-4165]
A
[49 nt withheld, positions 4167-4215]
CCTTTGACGTTGGAGTCCACGTTCTTT
[37 nt withheld, positions 4243-4279]
ACCCTATCTCGGTCTATTCTTTTGATTTATAAGGGATTTTGCCGATTTCGGCCTATTGGTTAAAAAATGA
GCTGATTTAACAAAAATTTAACGCGAATTTTAACAAAATATTAACGCTTACAATTTAGGTGGCACTTTTC
GGGGAAATGTGCGCGGAACCCCTATTTGTTTATTTTTCTAAATACATTCAAATATGTATCCGCTCATGAG
ACAATAACCCTGATAAATGCTTCAATAATATTGAAAAAGGAAGAGTATGAGTATTCAACATTTCCGTGTC
GCCCTTATTCCCTTTTTTGCGGCATTTTGCCTTCCTGTTTTTGCTCACCCAGAAACGCTGGTGAAAGTAA
AAGATGCTGAAGATCAGTTGGGTGCACGAGTGGGTTACATCGAACTGGATCTCAACAGCGGTAAGATCCT
TGAGAGTTTTCGCCCCGAAGAACGTTTTCCAATGATGAGCACTTTTAAAGTTCTGCTATGTGGCGCGGTA
TTATCCCGTATTGACGCCGGGCAAGAGCAACTCGGTCGCCGCATACACTATTCTCAGAATGACTTGGTTG
AGTACTCACCAGTCACAGAAAAGCATCTTACGGATGGCATGACAGTAAGAGAATTATGCAGTGCTGCCAT
AACCATGAGTGATAACACTGCGGCCAACTTACTTCTGACAACGATCGGAGGACCGAAGGAGCTAACCGCT
TTTTTGCACAACATGGGGGATCATGTAACTCGCCTTGATCGTTGGGAACCGGAGCTGAATGAAGCCATAC
CAAACGACGAGCGTGACACCACGATGCCTGTAGCAATGGCAACAACGTTGCGCAAACTATTAACTGGCGA
ACTACTTACTCTAGCTTCCCGGCAACAATTAATAGACTGGATGGAGGCGGATAAAGTTGCAGGACCACTT
CTGCGCTCGGCCCTTCCGGCTGGCTGGTTTATTGCTGATAAATCTGGAGCCGGTGAGCGTGGGTCTCGCG
GTATCATTGCAGCACTGGGGCCAGATGGTAAGCCCTCCCGTATCGTAGTTATCTACACGACGGGGAGTCA
GGCAACTATGGATGAACGAAATAGACAGATCGCTGAGATAGGTGCCTCACTGATTAAGCATTGGTAACTG
TCAGACCAAGTTTACTCATATATACTTTAGATTGATTTAAAACTTCATTTTTAATTTAAAAGGATCTAGG
TGAAGATCCTTTTTGATAATCTCATGACCAAAATCCCTTAACGTGAGTTTTCGTTCCACTGAGCGTCAGA
CCCCGTAGAAAAGATCAAAGGATCTTCTTGAGATCCTTTTTTTCTGCGCGTAATCTGCTGCTTGCAAACA
AAAAAACCACCGCTACCAGCGGTGGTTTGTTTGCCGGATCAAGAGCTACCAACTCTTTTTCCGAAGGTAA
CTGGCTTCAGCAGAGCGCAGATACCAAATACTGTTCTTCTAGTGTAGCCGTAGTTAGGCCACCACTTCAA
GAACTCTGTAGCACCGCCTACATACCTCGCTCTGCTAATCCTGTTACCAGTGGCTGCTGCCAGTGGCGAT
AAGTCGTGTCTTACCGGGTTGGACTCAAGACGATAGTTACCGGATAAGGCGCAGCGGTCGGGCTGAACGG
GGGGTTCGTGCACACAGCCCAGCTTGGAGCGAACGACCTACACCGAACTGAGATACCTACAGCGTGAGCT
ATGAGAAAGCGCCACGCTTCCCGAAGGGAGAAAGGCGGACAGGTATCCGGTAAGCGGCAGGGTCGGAACA
GGAGAGCGCACGAGGGAGCTTCCAGGGGGAAACGCCTGGTATCTTTATAGTCCTGTCGGGTTTCGCCACC
TCTGACTTGAGCGTCGATTTTTGTGATGCTCGTCAGGGGGGCGGAGCCTATGGAAAAACGCCAGCAACGC
GGCCTTTTTACGGTTCCTGGCCTTTTGCTGGCCTTTTGCTCACATGTTCTTTCCTGCGTTATCCCCTGAT
TCTGTGGATAACCGTATTACCGCCTTTGAGTGAGCTGATACCGCTCGCCGCAGCCGAACGACCGAGCGCA
GCGAGTCAGTGAGCGAGGAAGCGGAAGAGCGCCCAATACGCAAACCGCCTCTCCCCGCGCGTTGGCCGAT
TCATTAATGCAGCTGGCACGACAGGTTTCCCGACTGGAAAGCGGGCAGTGAGCGCAACGCAATTAATGTG
AGTTAGCTCACTCATTAGGCACCCCAGGCTTTACACTTTATGCTTCCGGCTCGTATGTTGTGTGGAATTG
TGAGCGGATAACAATTTCACACAGGAAACAGCTATGACCATGATTACGCCAAGCGCGCAATTAACCCTCA
CTAAAGGGAACAAAAGCTGGAGCTGCAAGCTTAATGTAGTCTTATGCAATACTCTTGTAGTCTTGCAACA
TGGTAACGATGAGTTAGCAACATGCCTTACAAGGAGAGAAAAAGCACCGTGCATGCCGATTGGTGGAAGT
AAGGTGGTACGATCGTGCCTTATTAGGAAGGCAACAGACGGGTCTGACATGGATTGGACGAACCACTGAA
TTGCCGCATTGCAGAGATATTGTATTTAAGTGCCTAGCTCGATACATAAACGGGTCTCTCTGGTTAGACC
AGATCTGAGCCTGGGAGCTCTCTGGCTAACTAGGGAACCCACTGCTTAAGCCTCAATAAAGCTTGCCTTG
AGTGCTTCAAGTAGTGTGTGCCCGTCTGTTGTGTGACTCTGGTAACTAGAGATCCCTCAGACCCTTTTAG
TCAGTGTGGAAAATCTCTAGCAGTGGCGCCCGAACAGGGACTTGAAAGCGAAAGGGAAACCAGAGGAGCT
CTCTCGACGCAGGACTCGGCTTGCTGAAGCGCGCACGGCAAGAGGCGAGGGGCGGCGACTGGTGAGTACG
CCAAAAATTTTGACTAGCGGAGGCTAGAAGGAGAGAGATGGGTGCGAGAGCGTCAGTATTAAGCGGGGGA
GAATTAGATCGCGATGGGAAAAAATTCGGTTAAGGCCAGGGGGAAAGAAAAAATATAAATTAAAACATAT
AGTATGGGCAAGCAGGGAGCTAGAACGATTCGCAGTTAATCCTGGCCTGTTAGAAACATCAGAAGGCTGT
AGACAAATACTGGGACAGCTACAACCATCCCTTCAGACAGGATCAGAAGAACTTAGATCATTATATAATA
CAGTAGCAACCCTCTATTGTGTGCATCAAAGGATAGAGATAAAAGACACCAAGGAAGCTTTAGACAAGAT
AGAGGAAGAGCAAAACAAAAGTAAGACCACCGCACAGCAAGCGGCCGCTGATCTTCAGACCTGGAGGAGG
AGATATGAGGGACAATTGGAGAAGTGAATTATATAAATATAAAGTAGTAAAAATTGAACCATTAGGAGTA
GCACCCACCAAGGCAAAGAGAAGAGTGGTGCAGAGAGAAAAAAGAGCAGTGGGAATAGGAGCTTTGTTCC
TTGGGTTCTTGGGAGCAGCAGGAAGCACTATGGGCGCAGCGTCAATGACGCTGACGGTACAGGCCAGACA
ATTATTGTCTGGTATAGTGCAGCAGCAGAACAATTTGCTGAGGGCTATTGAGGCGCAACAGCATCTGTTG
CAACTCACAGTCTGGGGCATCAAGCAGCTCCAGGCAAGAATCCTGGCTGTGGAAAGATACCTAAAGGATC
AACAGCTCCTGGGGATTTGGGGTTGCTCTGGAAAACTCATTTGCACCACTGCTGTGCCTTGGAATGCTAG
TTGGAGTAATAAATCTCTGGAACAGATTTGGAATCACACGACCTGGATGGAGTGGGACAGAGAAATTAAC
AATTACACAAGCTTAATACACTCCTTAATTGAAGAATCGCAAAACCAGCAAGAAAAGAATGAACAAGAAT
TATTGGAATTAGATAAATGGGCAAGTTTGTGGAATTGGTTTAACATAACAAATTGGCTGTGGTATATAAA
ATTATTCATAATGATAGTAGGAGGCTTGGTAGGTTTAAGAATAGTTTTTGCTGTACTTTCTATAGTGAAT
AGAGTTAGGCAGGGATATTCACCATTATCGTTTCAGACCCACCTCCCAACCCCGAGGGGACCCGACAGGC
CCGAAGGAATAGAAGAAGAAGGTGGAGAGAGAGACAGAGACAGATCCATTCGATTAGTGAACGGATCTCG
ACGGTATCGATCACGAGACTAGCCTCGAGCGGCCGCCCCCTTCACCGAGGGCCTATTTCCCATGATTCCT
TCATATTTGCATATACGATACAAGGCTGTTAGAGAGATAATTGGAATTAATTTGACTGTAAACACAAAGA
TATTAGTACAAAATACGTGACGTAGAAAGTAATAATTTCTTGGGTAGTTTGCAGTTTTAAAATTATGTTT
TAAAATGGACTATCAT
